>Addgene plasmid #84462 | pRN110 | depositor full sequence | sequence record 168588 | pRN110 sequence 9924 bps
GAATTCAGTGGCTACATTCGAACATATCAAAGCATACGATAGAAAAACAATAAGTTATGATATGTTACAT
GTAACACCACCTATGGGTCCCTTAGATGTAGTAAAAGAAAGTACACTTTCAGATAGTGAGGGTTGGGTAG
ATGTTAACCCAACCACATTACAGCATAAAAGCTACTCTAATGTATTTGCACTTGGTGATGCTTCAAATGT
ACCTACTTCAAAAACAGGCGCAGCTATTCGTAAGCAAGCACCTATCGTCGCTAATAATTTATTGCAAGTG
ATGAATAATCAAATGTTAACGCATCATTATGATGGTTATACTTCATGCCCTATTGTTACTGGATATAATA
GGTTAATACTTGCAGAGTTTGATTATAATAAAAATACTAAAGAAACAATGCCGTTTAATCAGGCCAAAGA
ACGTAGAAGTATGTATATATTTAAGAAAGATTTATTACCTAAAATGTATTGGTACGGCATGCTAAAAGGA
TTAATATAATAAAGTACAGAAAACAATAAATTTTTAATGAAAAATCTTTTACTATAAAAGATTAAGTATT
TAAATGACGTGTCAGTGTTGTGTTTATATGTCGTGAATTTTTAGCTCTAAATAGTATAAGATTGAAAAAG
TTGTTACTGTTTTAAATGATCACGATGAAGTCATTCAATAAGAATGATTATGAAAATAGAAACAGCAGTA
AGATATTTTCTAATTGAAAATCATCTCACTGCTGTTTTTTAAAGGTTTATACCTCATCCTCTAAATTATT
TAAAAATAATTAATGGTATTTGAGCACGTTTAGCGACTTTATGACTGACATTACCAATTTCCATTTCTTG
CCAGATATTCAAACCACGTGTACTCAAAATGATAGCTTGGTATGTACCTCCAATAGTAATTTCAATAACT
TTGTCTGTTGAACACTAAGAGCAATTTTAATTTCATAATGTGTTGTAAACATTTTTTTTGATTGGAGTTT
TTTTCTGAGTTAAACGATATATCGCGATTGCATGCCTGCAGGTCGACTCTAGAGGATCCGCTAGCCTGAT
ATTTTTGACTAAACCAAATGCTAACCCAGAAATACAATCACTGTGTCTAATGAATAATTTGTTTTATAAA
CACTTTTTTGTTTACTTCTCATTTTTAATTAGTTATAATTAACTAAATAATAGAGCATTAAATATATTTA
ATAAAACTTATTTAATGCAAAATTATGACTAACATATCTATAATAAATAAAGATTAGATATCAATATATT
ATCGGGCAAATGTATCGAGCAAGATGCATCGGATCCCCGGGTACCTTAGGAGGATGATTATTTATGTCAG
AACTTATCAAGGAAAATATGCACATGAAATTGTACATGGAAGGAACAGTAAATAATCACCACTTTAAATG
TACCTCAGAAGGAGAAGGAAAACCATATGAAGGTACTCAAACCATGCGTATTAAGGCCGTTGAAGGTGGA
CCATTGCCTTTTGCCTTTGATATTCTTGCTACATCTTTTATGTACGGATCAAAGACTTTTATCAATCATA
CCCAAGGTATCCCAGATTTCTTTAAACAGTCATTTCCTGAAGGATTTACATGGGAACGTGTCACAACTTA
TGAAGATGGTGGAGTATTGACAGCAACTCAAGATACATCTTTGCAAGATGGTTGTCTTATCTACAATGTA
AAGATCCGTGGAGTTAATTTTCCAAGTAATGGTCCTGTTATGCAGAAAAAGACCCTTGGATGGGAAGCAT
CTACCGAAACATTATATCCTGCCGATGGTGGATTGGAAGGTCGTGCTGATATGGCATTGAAACTTGTCGG
TGGAGGTCACCTTATCTGTAATTTGAAGACCACATACCGTTCTAAAAAGCCAGCTAAGAATCTTAAGATG
CCTGGTGTTTACTACGTCGATCGTCGTTTAGAACGTATCAAAGAAGCAGATAAGGAAACTTATGTTGAAC
AGCACGAAGTAGCCGTCGCACGTTATTGTGATTTGCCTAGTAAATTGGGACACCGTTAAGAATTCGTAAT
CATGTCATAGCTGTTTCCTGTGTGTTAATTCAGAACGCTCGGTTGCCGCCGGGCGTTTTTTATGCAGCTC
GCGATATATCCTGATGTATTTTTAATTTTGCACCATTTCCAAAAGGATAAGTGACATAAGTAAAAAGGCA
TCATCGGGAGTTATCCTATCAGGAAAACCAAGATAATACCTAAGTAGAAAGTGTTCAATCCGTGTTAAAT
TGGGAAATATCATCCATAAACTTTATTACTCATACTATAATTCAATTTTAACGTCTTCGTCCATTTGGGC
TTCAAATTCATCGAGTAGTGCTCGTGCTTCTGCAATTGATTGTGTGTTCATCAATTGATGTCGAAGTTCG
CTAGCGCCTCTTATGCCACGCACATAGATTTTAAAGAATCTACGCAAGCTCTTGAATTGTCGTATTTCAT
CTTTTTCATATTTGTTAAACAATGATAAATGCAATCTCAATAGATCTAATAGTTCCTTGCTTGTGTGTTC
GCGTGGTTCTTTTTCAAAAGCGAATGGATTGTGGAAAATGCCTCTACCAATCATGACGCCATCAATGCCA
TATTTTTCTGCCAGTTCAAGTCCTGTTTTTCTATCGGGAATATCACCGTTAATTGTTAACAATGTATTTG
GTGCAATTTCGTCACGTAAATTTTTAATAGCTTCGATTAATTCCCAATGTGCATCTACTTTACTCATTTC
TTTACGTGTACGAAGATGAATAGATAAATTGGCAATGTCTTGTTCGAAGACGTGCTTCAACCAATCTTTC
CATTCATCGATTTCATAGTAGCCAAGGCGTGTTTTAACACTTACCGGAAGCCCACCTGCTTTAGTCGCTT
GAATAATTTCGGCAGCAACGTCAGGTCTTAAGATTAAGCCGGAACCCTTACGGTACCCGGGGATCCTCTA
GAGTCGACCTGCAGGCATGCAAGCTCTGATTTCACTTTTTGCATTCTACAAACTGCATAACTCATATGTA
AATCGCTCCTTTTTAGGTGGCACAAATGTGAGGCATTTTCGCTCTTTCCGGCGAGGCTAGTTACCCTTAA
GTTATTGGTATGACTGGTTTTAAGCGCAAAAAAAGTTGCTTTTTCGTACCTATTAATGTATCGTTAGAAA
ACCGACTGTAAAAAGTACAGTCGGCATTATCTCATATTATAAAAGCCAGTCATTAGGCCTATCTGACAAT
TCCTGAATAGAGTTCATAAACAATCCTGCATGATAACCATCACAAACAGAATGATGTACCTGTAAAGATA
GCGGTAAATATATTGAATTACCTTTATTAATGAATTTTCCTGCTGTAATAATGGGTAGAAGGTAATTACT
ATTATTATTGATATTTAAGTTAAACCCAGTAAATGAAGTCCATGGAATAATAGAAAGAGAAAAAGCATTT
TCAGGTATAGGTGTTTTGGGAAACAATTTCCCCGAACCATTATATTTCTCTACATCAGAAAGGTATAAAT
CATAAAACTCTTTGAAGTCATTCTTTACAGGAGTCCAAATACCAGAGAATGTTTTAGATACACCATCAAA
AATTGTATAAAGTGGCTCTAACTTATCCCAATAACCTAACTCTCCGTCGCTATTGTAACCAGTTCTAAAA
GCTGTATTTGAGTTTATCACCCTTGTCACTAAGAAAATAAATGCAGGGTAAAATTTATATCCTTCTTGTT
TTATGTTTCGGTATAAAACACTAATATCAATTTCTGTGGTTATACTAAAAGTCGTTTGTTGGTTCAAATA
ATGATTAAATATCTCTTTTCTCTTCCAATTGTCTAAATCAATTTTATTAAAGTTCATTTGATATGCCTCC
TAAATTTTTATCTAAAGTGAATTTAGGAGGCTTACTTGTCTGCTTTCTTCATTAGAATCAATCCTTTTTT
AAAAGTCAATATTACTGTAACATAAATATATATTTTAAAAATATCCCACTTTATCCAATTTTCGTTTGTT
GAACTAATGGGTGCTTTAGTTGAAGAATAAAGACCACATTAAAAAATGTGGTCTTTTGTGTTTTTTTAAA
GGATTTGAGCGTAGCGAAAAATCCTTTTCTTTCTTATCTTGATAATAAGGGTAACTATTGCCGGGATAGA
CTGTAACATTCTCACGCATAAAATCCCCTTTCATTTTCTAATGTAAATCTATTACCTTATTATTAATTCA
ATTCGCTCATAATTAATCCTTTTTCTTATTACGCAAAATGGCCCGATTTAAGCACACCCTTTATTCCGTT
AATGCGCCATGACAGCCATGATAATTACTAATACTAGGAGAAGTTAATAAATACGGGTGATCTAATGATT
CAATGATTCAAACCCTTGTGAACTTCTTTAGAACAAAAGAGGTTCGTAACAAGATTTTCTTCACACTAGC
AATGTTAGTAATTTTTAAAATAGGGACTTATATACCAGCTCCAGGAGTAAATCCTGCAGCTTTTGATAAT
CCCCAAGGTTCTCAAGGTGCCACTGAGTTATTAAATACTTTTGGTGGCGGAGCCTTGAAACGATTTTCTA
TTTTTGCAATGGGTATTGTACCCTACATCACTGCATCAATCGTAATGCAATTATTACAAATGGATATTGT
CCCTAAATTCTCAGAATGGGCAAAACAAGGTGAAGTAGGTAGAAGAAAGTTAAATAACGTTACTCGTTAT
TTAGCAATTTCTTTAGCATTTATCCAATCTATAGGTATGGCATTCCAATTTAATAATTATCTCAAAGGTG
CGCTGATTATCAATCAGTCAATTATGAGTTATTTATTAATAGCACTAGTTTTGACAGCAGGAACTGCTTT
CTTAATATGGCTTGGTGATCAAATCACTCAGTTCGGTGTTGGTAATGGTATTTCTATTATCATATTCCCA
TCAAGCTTATTTTAATTATACTCTATCAATGATAGAGTGTCAATATTTTTTTTAGTTTTTCATGAACTCG
ATCGAGGGGATCCAAATAAAAAACTAGTTTGACAAATAACTCTATCAATGATAGAGTGTCAACAAAAAGG
AGGAATTAATGATGTCTAGATTAGATAAAAGTAAAGTGATTAACAGCGCATTAGAGCTGCTTAATGAGGT
CGGAATCGAAGGTTTAACAACCCGTAAACTCGCCCAGAAGCTAGGTGTAGAGCAGCCTACATTGTATTGG
CATGTAAAAAATAAGCGGGCTTTGCTCGACGCCTTAGCCATTGAGATGTTAGATAGGCACCATACTCACT
TTTGCCCTTTAGAAGGGGAAAGCTGGCAAGATTTTTTACGTAATAACGCTAAAAGTTTTAGATGTGCTTT
ACTAAGTCATCGCGATGGAGCAAAAGTACATTTAGGTACACGGCCTACAGAAAAACAGTATGAAACTCTC
GAAAATCAATTAGCCTTTTTATGCCAACAAGGTTTTTCACTAGAGAATGCATTATATGCACTCAGCGCTG
TGGGGCATTTTACTTTAGGTTGCGTATTGGAAGATCAAGAGCATCAAGTCGCTAAAGAAGAAAGGGAAAC
ACCTACTACTGATAGTATGCCGCCATTATTACGACAAGCTATCGAATTATTTGATCACCAAGGTGCAGAG
CCAGCCTTCTTATTCGGCCTTGAATTGATCATATGCGGATTAGAAAAACAACTTAAATGTGAAAGTGGGT
CTTAAAAGCAGCATAACCTTTTTCCGTGATGGTAACTTCACGGTAACCAAGATAACAAAGAATACAAGAA
AATATTTACAAAAAATCAATTTAACAATTCCTTAAAACATGCAGGAATTGACGATTTAAACAATATTAGC
TTTGAACAATTCTTATCTCTTTTCAATAGCTATAAATTATTTAATAAGTAAGTTAAGGGATGCATAAACT
GCATCCCTTAACTTGTTTTTCGTGTGCCTATTTTTTGTGAATCGATTATGTCTTTTGCGCAGTCGGCTTA
AACCAGTTTTCGCTGGTGCGAAAAAAGAGTGTCTTGTGACACCTAAATTCAAAATCTATCGGTCAGATTT
ATACCGATTTGATTTTATATATTCTTGAATAACATACGCCGAGTTATCACATAAAAGCGGGAACCAATCA
TCAAATTTAAACTTCATTGCATAATCCATTAAACTCTTAAATTCTACGATTCCTTGTTCATCAATAAACT
CAATCATTTCTTTAATTAATTTATATCTATCTGTTGTTGTTTTCTTTAATAATTCATCAACATCTACACC
GCCATAAACTATCATATCTTCTTTTTGATATTTAAATTTATTAGGATCGTCCATGTGAAGCATATATCTC
ACAAGACCTTTCACACTTCCTGCAATCTGCGGAATAGTCGCATTCAATTCTTCTGTAATTATTTTTATCT
GTTCATAAGATTTATTACCCTCATACATCACTAGAATATGATAATGCTCTTTTTTCATCCTATCTTCTGT
ATCAGTATCCCTATCATGTAATGGAGACACTACAAATTGAATGTGTAACTCTTTTAAATACTCTAACCAC
TCGGCTTTTGCTGATTCTGGATATAAAACAAATGTCCAATTACGTCCTCTTGAATTTTTCTTGTTTTCAG
TTTCTTTTATTACATTTTCGCTCATGATATAATAACGGTGCTAATACATTTAACAAAATTTAGTCATAGA
TAGGCAGCATGCCAGTGCTGTCTATCTTTTTTTGTTTAAAATGCACCGTATTCCTCCTTTGCATATTTTT
TTATTAGAATACCGGTTGCATCTGATTTGCTAATATTATATTTTTCTTTGATTCTATTTAATATCTCATT
TTCTTCTGTTGTAAGTCTTAAAGTAACAGCAACTTTTTTCTCTTCTTTTCTATCTACAACCATCACTGTA
CCTCCCAACATCTGTTTTTTTCACTTTAACATAAAAAACAACCTTTTAACATTAAAAACCCAATATTTAT
TTATTTGTTTGGACAATGGACAATGGACACCTAGGGGGGAGGTCGTAGTACCCCCCTATGTTTTCTCCCC
TAAATAACCCCAAAAATCTAAGAAAAAAAGACCTCAAAAAGGTCTTTAATTAACATCTCAAATTTCGCAT
TTATTCCAATTTCCTTTTTGCGTGTGATGCGCTGCGTCCATTAAAAATCCTAGAGCTTTGCAACCGAAAG
TTAATAGCTGTCGCTACTACTTTCGCTTACGCTCTAAGTATATTTTAAGGACTGTCACACGCAAAAAGTT
TTCTCGGCATAAAAGTACCTCTACATCTCTAAATCGTCTGTACGCTGTTTCTCACGCTTTCTATCGACCT
TCTGGACATTATCCTGTACAACATCCATAAACTGTCCCACACGCTCGAATTTGGAATCATTAAAGAATTT
CTCTTTAAGCCTATTAAACCCTTTCTCAAACCCAGGGAAATTCGCCCTCGCAGCACGATATAAAGTCACT
GTACTATCTTGAAATTTCTCTGATACATTCAACTGCTCATTCAAACTATCATTCTCTCGCTTTAATTTAT
TAACCTCTTTACTTTTTTCGTGATACCCCTCTTTCCATGTATTCACTACTTCTTTCAAACTCTCTCTACG
TTTTTTTAATTCTTGATTTTCTGTGTAATAGTCTGTGCTCTTAATATTTTCGTAATCATCAACAATCCGT
TCCTGCCTCGCGCGTTTCGGTGATGACGGTGAAAACCTCTGACACATGCAGCTCCCGGAGACGGTCACAG
CTTGTCTGTAAGCGGATGCCGGGAGCAGACAAGCCCGTCAGGGCGCGTCAGCGGGTGTTGGCGGGTGTCG
GGGCGCAGCCATGACCCAGTCACGTAGCGATAGCGGAGTGTATACTGGCTTAACTATGCGGCATCAGAGC
AGATTGTACTGAGAGTGCACCATATGCGGTGTGAAATACCGCACAGATGCGTAAGGAGAAAATACCGCAT
CAGGCGCTCTTCCGCTTCCTCGCTCACTGACTCGCTGCGCTCGGTCGTTCGGCTGCGGCGAGCGGTATCA
GCTCACTCAAAGGCGGTAATACGGTTATCCACAGAATCAGGGGATAACGCAGGAAAGAACATGTGAGCAA
AAGGCCAGCAAAAGGCCAGGAACCGTAAAAAGGCCGCGTTGCTGGCGTTTTTCCATAGGCTCCGCCCCCC
TGACGAGCATCACAAAAATCGACGCTCAAGTCAGAGGTGGCGAAACCCGACAGGACTATAAAGATACCAG
GCGTTTCCCCCTGGAAGCTCCCTCGTGCGCTCTCCTGTTCCGACCCTGCCGCTTACCGGATACCTGTCCG
CCTTTCTCCCTTCGGGAAGCGTGGCGCTTTCTCATAGCTCACGCTGTAGGTATCTCAGTTCGGTGTAGGT
CGTTCGCTCCAAGCTGGGCTGTGTGCACGAACCCCCCGTTCAGCCCGACCGCTGCGCCTTATCCGGTAAC
TATCGTCTTGAGTCCAACCCGGTAAGACACGACTTATCGCCACTGGCAGCAGCCACTGGTAACAGGATTA
GCAGAGCGAGGTATGTAGGCGGTGCTACAGAGTTCTTGAAGTGGTGGCCTAACTACGGCTACACTAGAAG
GACAGTATTTGGTATCTGCGCTCTGCTGAAGCCAGTTACCTTCGGAAAAAGAGTTGGTAGCTCTTGATCC
GGCAAACAAACCACCGCTGGTAGCGGTGGTTTTTTTGTTTGCAAGCAGCAGATTACGCGCAGAAAAAAAG
GATCTCAAGAAGATCCTTTGATCTTTTCTACGGGGTCTGACGCTCAGTGGAACGAAAACTCACGTTAAGG
GATTTTGGTCATGAGATTATCAAAAAGGATCTTCACCTAGATCCTTTTAAATTAAAAATGAAGTTTTAAA
TCAATCTAAAGTATATATGAGTAAACTTGGTCTGACAGTTACCAATGCTTAATCAGTGAGGCACCTATCT
CAGCGATCTGTCTATTTCGTTCATCCATAGTTGCCTGACTCCCCGTCGTGTAGATAACTACGATACGGGA
GGGCTTACCATCTGGCCCCAGTGCTGCAATGATACCGCGAGACCCACGCTCACCGGCTCCAGATTTATCA
GCAATAAACCAGCCAGCCGGAAGGGCCGAGCGCAGAAGTGGTCCTGCAACTTTATCCGCCTCCATCCAGT
CTATTAATTGTTGCCGGGAAGCTAGAGTAAGTAGTTCGCCAGTTAATAGTTTGCGCAACGTTGTTGCCAT
TGCTGCAGGCATCGTGGTGTCACGCTCGTCGTTTGGTATGGCTTCATTCAGCTCCGGTTCCCAACGATCA
AGGCGAGTTACATGATCCCCCATGTTGTGCAAAAAAGCGGTTAGCTCCTTCGGTCCTCCGATCGTTGTCA
GAAGTAAGTTGGCCGCAGTGTTATCACTCATGGTTATGGCAGCACTGCATAATTCTCTTACTGTCATGCC
ATCCGTAAGATGCTTTTCTGTGACTGGTGAGTACTCAACCAAGTCATTCTGAGAATAGTGTATGCGGCGA
CCGAGTTGCTCTTGCCCGGCGTCAACACGGGATAATACCGCGCCACATAGCAGAACTTTAAAAGTGCTCA
TCATTGGAAAACGTTCTTCGGGGCGAAAACTCTCAAGGATCTTACCGCTGTTGAGATCCAGTTCGATGTA
ACCCACTCGTGCACCCAACTGATCTTCAGCATCTTTTACTTTCACCAGCGTTTCTGGGTGAGCAAAAACA
GGAAGGCAAAATGCCGCAAAAAAGGGAATAAGGGCGACACGGAAATGTTGAATACTCATACTCTTCCTTT
TTCAATATTATTGAAGCATTTATCAGGGTTATTGTCTCATGAGCGGATACATATTTGAATGTATTTAGAA
AAATAAACAAATAGGGGTTCCGCGCACATTTCCCCGAAAAGTGCCACCTGACGTCTAAGAAACCATTATT
ATCATGACATTAACCTATAAAAATAGGCGTATCACGAGGCCCTTTCGTCTTCAA
Features (pLannotate 1.2.2; 22 found; start..end, strand, type, name):
     11..490     +  CDS            SQOR (fragment): SQOR_HUMAN - Also known as SQRDL From Homo sapiens (Human).
   1008..1039    -  misc_feature   MCS (fragment): pUC18/19 multiple cloning site
   1327..2016    +  CDS            mKate2: mKate2 is a basic (constitutively fluorescent) red fluorescent protein published in 2009, derived from Entacmaea quadricolor. It is reported to be a rapidly-maturing monomer with moderate acid sensitivity.
   2059..2093    +  terminator     lambda t0 terminator: minimal transcription terminator from phage lambda (Scholtissek and Grosse, 1987)
   2278..2919    -  CDS            dus (fragment): DUS_STAAN - Experimental evidence at protein level: Swiss-Prot protein existence level 1. Catalyzes the synthesis of 5,6-dihydrouridine (D), a modified base found in the D-loop of most tRNAs, via the reduction of the C5-C6 double bond in target uridines. From Staphylococcus aureus (strain N315).
   2921..2965    +  misc_feature   MCS (fragment): pUC18/19 multiple cloning site
   3051..3164    -  CDS            cop (fragment): COP1_STAAU - Protein predicted: Swiss-Prot protein existence level 4. Putative control of replication message. From Staphylococcus aureus.
   3190..3837    -  CDS            cat: CAT1_STAAU - Experimental evidence at transcript level: Swiss-Prot protein existence level 2. This enzyme is an effector of chloramphenicol resistance in bacteria. From Staphylococcus aureus.
   4009..4137    -  CDS            cop (fragment): COP1_STAAU - Protein predicted: Swiss-Prot protein existence level 4. Putative control of replication message. From Staphylococcus aureus.
   4343..4909    +  CDS            secY (fragment): SECY_STAAN - Experimental evidence at protein level: Swiss-Prot protein existence level 1. The central subunit of the protein translocation channel SecYEG. Consists of two halves formed by TMs 1-5 and 6-10. These two domains form a lateral gate at the front which open onto the bilayer between TMs 2 and 7, and are clamped together by SecE at the back. The channel is closed by both a pore ring composed of hydrophobic SecY resides and a short helix (helix 2A) on the extracellular side of the membrane which forms a plug. The plug probably moves laterally to allow the channel to open. The ring and
   4920..4938    -  protein_bind   tet operator: bacterial operator O1 for the tetR and tetA genes tetracycline repressor TetR
   5009..5027    -  protein_bind   tet operator: bacterial operator O1 for the tetR and tetA genes tetracycline repressor TetR
   5052..5675    +  CDS            TetR: tetracycline repressor TetR; tetR from transposon Tn10; TetR binds to the tetracycline operator tetO to inhibit transcription. This inhibition can be relieved by adding tetracycline or doxycycline.
   5724..5858    +  CDS            ermC' (fragment): ERM_BACIU - Experimental evidence at protein level: Swiss-Prot protein existence level 1. This protein produces a dimethylation of the adenine residue at position 2085 in 23S rRNA, resulting in reduced affinity between ribosomes and macrolide-lincosamide-streptogramin B antibiotics. From Bacillus subtilis.
   6009..6605    -  CDS            repF: REPY_STAAU - Also known as repC. Protein inferred from homology: Swiss-Prot protein existence level 3. Is essential for plasmid replication. Nicks the positive strand at the plus origin of replication. From Staphylococcus aureus.
   6689..6853    -  CDS            COP6_STAAU: Experimental evidence at protein level: Swiss-Prot protein existence level 1. Acts in trans as a negative regulatory element in pE194 replication. From Staphylococcus aureus.
   7234..7632    -  CDS            pre (fragment): PRE1_STAAU - Also known as mob. Protein inferred from homology: Swiss-Prot protein existence level 3. The interaction of the RSA site and the PRE protein may not only serves a function in plasmid maintenance, but may also contributes to the distribution of small antibiotic resistance plasmids among Gram- positive bacteria. From Staphylococcus aureus.
   7633..7672    +  CDS            rop (fragment): Rop protein, which maintains plasmids at low copy number; rop
   7774..7914    +  misc_feature   bom: basis of mobility region from pBR322
   8100..8688    -  rep_origin     ori: high-copy-number ColE1/pMB1/pBR322/pUC origin of replication
   8859..9719    -  CDS            AmpR: β-lactamase; bla; confers resistance to ampicillin, carbenicillin, and related antibiotics
   9720..9824    -  promoter       AmpR promoter: bla
