[The description below was written by a language model from this plasmid's Addgene catalogue record and pLannotate feature annotations shown in this document.]
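Description:
pRN110 is an Escherichia coli–Staphylococcus aureus shuttle plasmid built for markerless chromosomal integration of a red fluorescent reporter. It derives from pJB38-NWMN2930, an allelic-exchange backbone of about 8.8 kb, giving a total size of roughly 9.9 kb. In E. coli it replicates at high copy from a ColE1/pUC-type origin and is selected with ampicillin through the bla gene and promoter; a pBR322 bom region and a rop fragment are also annotated. For Gram-positive hosts it carries pE194-type replication functions (repF and the Cop6 copy-control protein, plus a pre/mob fragment) and a staphylococcal cat gene, which the record says confers chloramphenicol resistance only in Gram-positive bacteria.

The payload is a 1.1 kb cassette taken from pRN11 and inserted at an EcoRV site that was destroyed during cloning. It consists of the SarA P1 promoter driving mKate2, a rapidly maturing monomeric red fluorescent protein, followed by a transcription terminator annotated as the lambda t0 terminator. The promoter itself is named in the catalogue entry but is not annotated in the feature table. The cassette is flanked by S. aureus-derived sequences, including a dus fragment downstream; the upstream flank is auto-annotated as a human SQOR fragment, most likely a homology-based mislabel of a staphylococcal gene. These flanks presumably represent the NWMN29-30 homology arms that direct double-crossover insertion into the chromosome.

The backbone also contains TetR, two tet operators and a secY fragment, an arrangement consistent with inducible secY antisense counterselection to remove the plasmid after integration, although the record does not state this. The construct is intended to generate stably red-fluorescent S. aureus strains without a retained resistance marker.
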