Addgene plasmid #84462: pRN110
Purpose: pJB38-NWMN29-30 + SarA_P1-mKate2-Term
Depositing lab: Reindert Nijland. Depositing organization: University Medical Centre Utrecht. Publication: Fluorescent reporters for markerless genomic integration in Staphylococcus aureus. de Jong NW, van der Horst T, van Strijp JA, Nijland R. Sci Rep. 2017 Mar 7;7:43889. doi: 10.1038/srep43889. PubMed 28266573.
Backbone
  Vector backbone: pJB38-NWMN2930
  Backbone size w/o insert (bp): 8815
  Total vector size (bp): 9924
  Selectable markers: also contains Chloramphenicol resistance gene, but only functional in Gram-postive bacteria.
Growth in bacteria
  Bacterial resistance: Ampicillin, 100 μg/mL
  Growth temperature: 37°C
  Growth strain: E.coli DC10b (described in doi: 10.1128/mBio.00537-12)
  Copy number: High Copy
Gene/Insert
  Gene/Insert name: SarA_P1-mKate2 from pRN11
  Insert size (bp): 1109
  Cloning method: Restriction Enzyme; 5′ cloning site EcoRV (destroyed during cloning); 3′ cloning site EcoRV (destroyed during cloning)
  Sequencing primers: 5′ CATAATGTGTTGTAAACATTTTTTTTG; 3′ TATGTCACTTATCCTTTTGGAAATG
Terms and licenses: Academic/Nonprofit Terms; Industry Terms: Not Available to Industry
How to cite: pRN110 was a gift from Reindert Nijland (Addgene plasmid # 84462 ; http://n2t.net/addgene:84462 ; RRID:Addgene_84462)
