>Addgene plasmid #84462 | pRN110 | addgene partial sequence | sequence record 166640 | pBRforEco 5'-AATAGGCGTATCACGAGGC-3'
TTCGAACATATCAAAGCATACGATAGAAAAACAATAAGTTATGATATGTTACATGTAACACCACCTATGG
GTCCCTTAGATGTAGTAAAAGAAAGTACACTTTCAGATAGTGAGGGTTGGGTAGATGTTAACCCAACCAC
ATTACAGCATAAAAGCTACTCTAATGTATTTGCACTTGGTGATGCTTCAAATGTACCTACTTCAAAAACA
GGCGCAGCTATTCGTAAGCAAGCACCTATCGTCGCTAATAATTTATTGCAAGTGATGAATAATCAAATGT
TAACGCATCATTATGATGGTTATACTTCATGCCCTATTGTTACTGGATATAATAGGTTAATACTTGCAGA
GTTTGATTATAATAAAAATACTAAAGAAACAATGCCGTTTAATCAGGCCAAAGAACGTAGAAGTATGTAT
ATATTTAAGAAAGATTTATTACCTAAAATGTATTGGTACGGCATGCTAAAAGGATTAATATAATAAAGTA
CAGAAAACAATAAATTTTTAATGAAAAATCTTTTACTATAAAAGATTAAGTATTTAAATGACGTGTCAGT
GTTGTGTTTATATGTCGTGAATTTTTAGCTCTAAATAGTATAAGATTGAAAAAGTTGTTACTGTTTTAAA
TGATCACGATGAAGTCATTCAATAAGAATGATTATGAAAATAGAAACAGCAGTAAGATATTTTCTAATTG
AAAATCATCTCACTGCTGTTTTTTAAAGGTTTATACCTCATCCTCTAAATTATTTAAAAATAATTAATGG
TATTTGAGCACGTTTAGCGACTTTATGACTGACATTACCAATTTCCATTTCTTGCCAGATATTCAAACCA
CGTGTACTCAAAATGATAGCTTGGTATGTACCTCCAATAGTAATTTCAATAACTTTGTCTGTTGAACACT
AAGAGCAATTTTAATT
