>Addgene plasmid #84462 | pRN110 | addgene partial sequence | sequence record 166641 | T0term-R 5'-GCGGCAACCGAGCGTTC-3'
ATGATTACGAATTCTTAACGGTGTCCCAATTTACTAGGCAAATCACAATAACGTGCGACGGCTACTTCGT
GCTGTTCAACATAAGTTTCCTTATCTGCTTCTTTGATACGTTCTAAACGACGATCGACGTAGTAAACACC
AGGCATCTTAAGATTCTTAGCTGGCTTTTTAGAACGGTATGTGGTCTTCAAATTACAGATAAGGTGACCT
CCACCGACAAGTTTCAATGCCATATCAGCACGACCTTCCAATCCACCATCGGCAGGATATAATGTTTCGG
TAGATGCTTCCCATCCAAGGGTCTTTTTCTGCATAACAGGACCATTACTTGGAAAATTAACTCCACGGAT
CTTTACATTGTAGATAAGACAACCATCTTGCAAAGATGTATCTTGAGTTGCTGTCAATACTCCACCATCT
TCATAAGTTGTGACACGTTCCCATGTAAATCCTTCAGGAAATGACTGTTTAAAGAAATCTGGGATACCTT
GGGTATGATTGATAAAAGTCTTTGATCCGTACATAAAAGATGTAGCAAGAATATCAAAGGCAAAAGGCAA
TGGTCCACCTTCAACGGCCTTAATACGCATGGTTTGAGTACCTTCATATGGTTTTCCTTCTCCTTCTGAG
GTACATTTAAAGTGGTGATTATTTACTGTTCCTTCCATGTACAATTTCATGTGCATATTTTCCTTGATAA
GTTCTGACATAAATAATCATCCTCCTAAGGTACCCGGGGATCCGATGCATCTTGCTCGATACATTTGCCC
GATAATATATTGATATCTAATCTTTATTTATTATAGATATGTTAGTCATAATTTTGCATTAAATAAGTTT
TATTAAATATATTTAATGCTCTATTATTTAGTTAATTATAACTAATTAAAAATGA
